Addgene plasmid #233296: pFNC-3
Purpose: Plasmid encoding the BxbI phage integrase. It can be used to remove the antibiotic resistance cassette integrated with pCIFR. CmR, easily curable via sucrose counterselection.
Depositing lab: Pablo Ivan Nikel. Depositing organization: Danmarks Tekniske Universitet. Publication: CIFR (Clone-Integrate-Flip-out-Repeat): A toolset for iterative genome and pathway engineering of Gram-negative bacteria. Federici F, Luppino F, Aguilar-Vilar C, Mazaraki ME, Petersen LB, Ahonen L, Nikel PI. Metab Eng. 2025 Jan 6;88:180-195. doi: 10.1016/j.ymben.2025.01.001. PubMed 39778677.
Backbone
  Vector backbone: pSEVA3213
  Backbone size w/o insert (bp): 3502
  Total vector size (bp): 6862
  Modifications to backbone: Introduced sacB in the gadget site; introduced BxbI phage integrase in the MCS
  Vector type: Bacterial Expression
Growth in bacteria
  Bacterial resistance: Chloramphenicol, 25 μg/mL
  Growth temperature: 37°C
  Growth strain: DH5alpha
  Copy number: Unknown
Gene/Insert 1
  Gene/Insert name: BxbI phage integrase
  Species: BxbI phage
  Insert size (bp): 1503
  Promoter: PEM7
  Cloning method: Other
  Sequencing primers: 5′ GATCTCAAGAAGATCCTTTGATC
Gene/Insert 2
  Gene/Insert name: sacB
  Species: Bacillus subtilis
  Insert size (bp): 1422
  Promoter: unknown
  Cloning method: Other
  Sequencing primers: 5′ aaatgcaagacctaaaatgtgtaaagg
Terms and licenses: Academic/Nonprofit Terms; Industry Terms: Not Available to Industry
How to cite: pFNC-3 was a gift from Pablo Ivan Nikel (Addgene plasmid # 233296 ; http://n2t.net/addgene:233296 ; RRID:Addgene_233296)
