[The description below was written by a language model from this plasmid's Addgene catalogue record and pLannotate feature annotations shown in this document.]
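Description:
pFNC-3 is a 6.9 kb bacterial expression plasmid built on the pSEVA3213 backbone and designed as a helper for the CIFR (Clone-Integrate-Flip-out-Repeat) system for iterative genome engineering of Gram-negative bacteria. It replicates through the broad-host-range incP (RK2-type) origin oriV together with its trans-acting replication protein gene trfA. An incP oriT allows it to be mobilised by conjugation into non-E. coli hosts. Selection is by chloramphenicol, conferred by the cat gene under its own promoter. The record lists copy number as unknown.

The main payload is the serine integrase of mycobacteriophage Bxb1 (about 1.5 kb), placed in the multiple cloning site and driven by the constitutive synthetic EM7 promoter. The annotation software did not label the integrase coding sequence itself, but the unannotated stretch between the EM7 promoter and the residual MCS and lambda t0 terminator matches its expected position and size. An rrnB T1 terminator sits upstream and insulates the cassette. According to the record, the integrase is used to excise the antibiotic resistance cassette left in the chromosome after integration with pCIFR vectors, so the marker can be reused in further engineering rounds.

The second insert, in the SEVA "gadget" site, is Bacillus subtilis sacB. The catalogue lists its promoter as unknown, but the feature table shows a fragment of the native sacB promoter and control region (sacR) upstream. sacB encodes levansucrase, which is toxic to Gram-negative cells in the presence of sucrose, so cells that have lost pFNC-3 can be selected once marker removal is complete. Short hits to tnpA, CloDF13 ori, bom and lacZα are only fragments and probably not functional elements.
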