Features (pLannotate 1.2.2; 15 found; start..end, strand, type, name):
    365..525     -  promoter       sacB promoter (fragment): sacR; sacB promoter and control region
    551..653     +  promoter       cat promoter: promoter of the E. coli cat gene encoding chloramphenicol acetyltransferase
    654..1310    +  CDS            cat: CAT_ECOLX - Experimental evidence at protein level: Swiss-Prot protein existence level 1. This enzyme is an effector of chloramphenicol resistance in bacteria. From Escherichia coli. This protein is used as a marker in many commonly used cloning vectors, such as pACYC184.
   1473..1581    +  oriT           oriT: incP origin of transfer
   1642..2790    -  CDS            trfA: trans-acting replication protein that binds to and activates oriV
   2842..3123    -  CDS            tnpA (fragment): TN5P_ECOLX - Also known as tnp. Experimental evidence at protein level: Swiss-Prot protein existence level 1. Mediates transposition of transposon Tn5 by a 'cut and paste' mechanism. First, the monomeric transposase binds the 19 bp inverted DNA repeats flanking the transposon. Then, dimerization of the DNA- bound transposase creates a synaptic DNA complex. After nicking of the first DNA strand, excision of the transposon proceeds through a series of intermediates. The transposase then mediates the insertion of the transposon at a new site by strand transfer. The activity of the wild- type tran
   3183..3714    -  rep_origin     oriV: incP origin of replication
   3770..3805    -  rep_origin     CloDF13 ori (fragment): Plasmids containing the CloDF13 (CDF) origin of replication can be propagated in E. coli cells that contain additional plasmids with compatible origins.
   3841..3927    -  terminator     rrnB T1 terminator: Escherichia coli rrnB; transcription terminator T1 from the E. coli rrnB gene
   3944..3989    +  promoter       EM7 promoter: synthetic bacterial promoter&nbsp
   5569..5597    +  misc_feature   MCS (fragment): pUC18/19 multiple cloning site
   5605..5629    +  CDS            lacZα (fragment): LacZα fragment of β-galactosidase; lacZ fragment
   5640..5734    +  terminator     lambda t0 terminator: transcription terminator from phage lambda
   5747..5782    +  misc_feature   bom (fragment): basis of mobility region from pBR322
   5808..364     -  CDS            sacB (across the origin): SACB_BACSU - Experimental evidence at protein level: Swiss-Prot protein existence level 1. From Bacillus subtilis (strain 168).
>Addgene plasmid #233296 | pFNC-3 | addgene full sequence | sequence record 467796 | Addgene NGS Result
AAATCGATGTGTCATCCGCATTTTTAGGATCTCCGGCTAATGCAAAGACGATGTGGTAGCCGTGATAGTT
TGCGACAGTGCCGTCAGCGTTTTGTAATGGCCAGCTGTCCCAAACGTCCAGGCCTTTTGCAGAAGAGATA
TTTTTAATTGTGGACGAATCGAACTCAGGAACTTGATATTTTTCATTTTTTTGCTGTTCAGGGATTTGCA
GCATATCATGGCGTGTAATATGGGAAATGCCGTATGTTTCCTTATATGGCTTTTGGTTCGTTTCTTTCGC
AAACGCTTGAGTTGCGCCTCCTGCCAGCAGTGCGGTAGTAAAGGTTAATACTGTTGCTTGTTTTGCAAAC
TTTTTGATGTTCATCGTTCATGTCTCCTTTTTTATGTACTGTGTTAGCGGTCTGCTTCTTCCAGCCCTCC
TGTTTGAAGATGGCAAGTTAGTTACGCACAATAAAAAAAGACCTAAAATATGTAAGGGGTGACGCCAAAG
TATACACTTTGCCCTTTACACATTTTAGGTCTTGCATTTAAATTGGCGAAAATGAGACGTTGATCGGCAC
GTAAGAGGTTCCAACTTTCACCATAATGAAATAAGATCACTACCGGGCGTATTTTTTGAGTTATCGAGAT
TTTCAGGAGCTAAGGAAGCTAAAATGGAGAAAAAAATCACTGGATATACCACCGTTGATATATCCCAATG
GCATCGTAAAGAACATTTTGAGGCATTTCAGTCAGTTGCTCAATGTACCTATAACCAGACCGTTCAGCTG
GATATTACGGCCTTTTTAAAGACCGTAAAGAAAAATAAGCACAAGTTTTATCCGGCCTTTATTCACATTC
TTGCCCGCCTGATGAATGCTCATCCGGAATTTCGTATGGCAATGAAAGACGGTGAGCTGGTGATATGGGA
TAGTGTTCACCCTTGTTACACCGTTTTCCATGAGCAAACTGAAACGTTTTCATCGCTCTGGAGTGAATAC
CACGACGATTTCCGGCAGTTTCTACACATATATTCGCAAGATGTGGCGTGTTACGGTGAAAACCTGGCCT
ATTTCCCTAAAGGGTTTATTGAGAATATGTTTTTCGTCTCAGCCAATCCCTGGGTGAGTTTCACCAGTTT
TGATTTAAACGTGGCCAATATGGACAACTTCTTCGCCCCCGTTTTCACCATGGGCAAATATTATACGCAA
GGCGACAAGGTGCTGATGCCGCTGGCGATTCAGGTTCATCATGCCGTTTGTGATGGCTTCCATGTCGGCA
GAATGCTTAATGAATTACAACAGTACTGCGATGAGTGGCAGGGCGGGGCGTAATTTGACTTCGGTCCGCG
CGTTGTCCTTTTCCGCTGCATAACCCTGCTTCGGGGTCATTATAGCGATTTTTTCGGTATATCCATCCTT
TTTCGCACGATATACAGGATTTTGCCAAAGGGTTCGTGTAGACTTTCCTTGGTGTATCCAACGGCGTCAG
CCGGGCAGGATAGGTGAAGTAGGCCCACCCGCGAGCGGGTGTTCCTTCTTCACTGTCCCTTATTCGCACC
TGGCGGTGCTCAACGGGAATCCTGCTCTGCGAGGCTGGCCGTAGGCCGGCCGCGATGCAGGTGGCTGCTG
AACCCCCAGCCGGAACTGACCCCACAAGGCCCTAGCGTTTGCAATGCACCAGGTCACCATTGACCCAGGC
GTGTTCCACCAGGCCGCTGCCTCGCAACTCTTCGCAGGCTTCGCCGACCTGCTCGCGCCACTTCTTCACG
CGGGTGGAATCCGATCCGCACATGAGGCGGAAGGTTTCCAGCTTGAGCGGGTACGGCTCCCGGTGCGAGC
TGAAATAGTCGAACATCCGTCGGGCCGTCGGCGACAGCTTGCGGTACTTCTCCCATATGAATTTCGTGTA
GTGGTCGCCAGCAAACAGCACGACGATTTCCTCGTCGATCAGGACCTGGCAACGGGACGTTTTCTTGCCA
CGGTCCAGGACGCGGAAGCGGTGCAGCAGCGACACCGATTCCAGGTGCCCAACGCGGTCGGACGTGAAGC
CCATCGCCGTCGCCTGTAGGCGCGACAGGCATTCCTCGGCCTTCGTGTAATACCGGCCATTGATCGACCA
GCCCAGGTCCTGGCAAAGCTCGTAGAACGTGAAGGTGATCGGCTCGCCGATAGGGGTGCGCTTCGCGTAC
TCCAACACCTGCTGCCACACCAGTTCGTCATCGTCGGCCCGCAGCTCGACGCCGGTGTAGGTGATCTTCA
CGTCCTTGTTGACGTGGAAAATGACCTTGTTTTGCAGCGCCTCGCGCGGGATTTTCTTGTTGCGCGTGGT
GAACAGGGCAGAGCGGGCCGTGTCGTTTGGCATCGCTCGCATCGTGTCCGGCCACGGCGCAATATCGAAC
AAGGAAAGCTGCATTTCCTTGATCTGCTGCTTCGTGTGTTTCAGCAACGCGGCCTGCTTGGCTTCGCTGA
CCTGTTTTGCCAGGTCCTCGCCGGCGGTTTTTCGCTTCTTGGTCGTCATAGTTCCTCGCGTGTCGATGGT
CATCGACTTCGCCAAACCTGCCGCCTCCTGTTCGAGACGACGCGAACGCTCCACGGCGGCCGATGGCGCG
GGCAGGGCAGGGGGAGCCAGTTGCACGCTGTCGCGCTCGATCTTGGCCGTAGCTTGCTGGACTATCGAGC
CGACGGACTGGAAGGTTTCGCGGGGCGCACGCATGACGGTGCGGCTTGCGATGGTTTCGGCATCCTCGGC
GGAAAACCCCGCGTCGATCAGTTCTTGCCTGTATGCCTTCCGGTCAAACGTCCGATTCATTCACCCTCCT
TGCGGGATTGCCCCGGAATTAATTCCCCGGATCGATCCGTCGATCTTGATCCCCTGCGCCATCAGATCCT
TGGCGGCAAGAAAGCCATCCAGTTTACTTTGCAGGGCTTCCCAACCTTACCAGAGGGCGCCCCAGCTGGC
AATTCCGGTTCGCTTGCTGTCCATAAAACCGCCCAGTCTAGCTATCGCCATGTAAGCCCACTGCAAGCTA
CCTGCTTTCTCTTTGCGCTTGCGTTTTCCCTTGTCCAGATAGCCCAGTAGCTGACATTCATCCGGGGTCA
GCACCGTTTCTGCGGACTGGCTTTCTACGTGGCTGCCATTTTTGGGGTGAGGCCGTTCGCGGCCGAGGGG
CGCAGCCCCTGGGGGGATGGGAGGCCCGCGTTAGCGGGCCGGGAGGGTTCGAGAAGGGGGGGCACCCCCC
TTCGGCGTGCGCGGTCACGCGCACAGGGCGCAGCCCTGGTTAAAAACAAGGTTTATAAATATTGGTTTAA
AAGCAGGTTAAAAGACAGGTTAGCGGTGGCCGAAAAACGGGCGGAAACCCTTGCAAATGCTGGATTTTCT
GCCTGTGGACAGCCCCTCAAATGTCAATAGGTGCGCCCCTCATCTGTCAGCACTCTGCCCCTCAAGTGTC
AAGGATCGCGCCCCTCATCTGTCAGTAGTCGCGCCCCTCAAGTGTCAATACCGCAGGGCACTTATCCCCA
GGCTTGTCCACATCATCTGTGGGAAACTCGCGTAAAATCAGGCGTTTTCGCCGATTTGCGAGGCTGGCCA
GCTCCACGTCGCCGGCCGAAATCGAGCCTGCCCCTCATCTGTCAACGCCGCGCCGGGTGAGTCGGCCCCT
CAAGTGTCAACGTCCGCCCCTCATCTGTCAGTGAGGGCCAAGTTTTCCGCGAGGTATCCACAACGCCGGC
GGCCCTACATGGCTCTGCTGTAGTGAGTGGGTTGCGCTTCGGCAGCGGTCCTGATCCCCCGCAGAAAAAA
AGGATCTCAAGAAGATCCTTTGATCTTTTCTACGGCGCGCCCAGCTGTCTAGGGCGGCGGATTTGTCCTA
CTCAGGAGAGCGTTCACCGACAAACAACAGATAAAACGAAAGGCCCAGTCTTTCGACTGAGCCTTTCGTT
TTATTTGATGCCTTTAATTAATGTGACAATTAATCATCGGCATAGTATATCGGCATAGTATAATACGACA
AGGTGAGGAACTAAACCCCTAGGGGAGTCATGAACAT
[1500 nt withheld, positions 4028-5527]
TAATAACGCTGATAGTGCTAGTGTAGATCGCTACACTAGTCCTAGAGTCGACCTGCAGGCATGCAAGCTT
GCGGCCGCGTCGTGACTGGGAAAACCCTGGCGACTAGTCTTGGACTCCTGTTGATAGATCCAGTAATGAC
CTCAGAACTCCATCTGGATTTGTTCAGAACGCTCGGTTGCCGCCGGGCGTTTTTTATTGGTGAGAATCCA
GGGGTCCCCCGGCATCAGAGCAGATTGTACTGAGAGTGCACCATAATCGGCATTTTCTTTTGCGTTTTTA
TTTGTTAACTGTTAATTGTCCTTGTTCAAGGATGCTGTCTTTGACAACAGATGTTTTCTTGCCTTTGATG
TTCAGCAGGAAGCTAGGCGCAAACGTTGATTGTTTGTCTGCGTAGAATCCTCTGTTTGTCATATAGCTTG
TAATCACGACATTGTTTCCTTTCGCTTGAGGTACAGCGAAGTGTGAGTAAGTAAAGGTTACATCGTTAGG
ATCAAGATCCATTTTTAACACAAGGCCAGTTTTGTTCAGCGGCTTGTATGGGCCAGTTAAAGAATTAGAA
ACATAACCAAGCATGTAAATATCGTTAGACGTAATGCCGTCAATCGTCATTTTTGATCCGCGGGAGTCAG
TGAACAGATACCATTTGCCGTTCATTTTAAAGACGTTCGCGCGTTCAATTTCATCTGTTACTGTGTTAGA
TGCAATCAGCGGTTTCATCACTTTTTTCAGTGTGTAATCATCGTTTAGCTCAATCATACCGAGAGCGCCG
TTTGCTAACTCAGCCGTGCGTTTTTTATCGCTTTGCAGAAGTTTTTGACTTTCTTGACGGAAGAATGATG
TGCTTTTGCCATAGTATGCTTTGTTAAATAAAGATTCTTCGCCTTGGTAGCCATCTTCAGTTCCAGTGTT
TGCTTCAAATACTAAGTATTTGTGGCCTTTATCTTCTACGTAGTGAGGATCTCTCAGCGTATGGTTGTCG
CCTGAGCTGTAGTTGCCTTCATCGATGAACTGCTGTACATTTTGATACGTTTTTCCGTCACCGTCAAAGA
TTGATTTATAATCCTCTACACCGTTGATGTTCAAAGAGCTGTCTGATGCTGATACGTTAACTTGTGCAGT
TGTCAGTGTTTGTTTGCCGTAATGTTTACCGGAGAAATCAGTGTAGAATAAACGGATTTTTCCGTCAGAT
GTAAATGTGGCTGAACCTGACCATTCTTGTGTTTGGTCTTTTAGGATAGAATCATTTGCATCGAATTTGT
CGCTGTCTTTAAAGACGCGGCCAGCGTTTTTCCAGCTGTCAATAGAAGTTTCGCCGACTTTTTGATAGAA
CATGT
